>Addgene plasmid #65840 | XW82 | depositor full sequence | sequence record 130605 | Full plasmid sequence
GGGCCCTGTCGGATTATGGGCTCTTCTTTTATCCTCTACTTTCTTTCTAGAAAATGCAAATGTTGAGTCA
GAAATTGCTGAATGGAGTACAACTGCAATGGGTTTAGCTTATGTTTCTGGAACAATTACTGGTGGAATTG
TGATTGAAAAGTAAGGTTATATTTCATTTCAATAAATGTTACCACAGTATAACAAAAACAAGTTACATTG
TTCAGAGTATGTCTGAATGTATTATTATTATTGTATTTGTGCATCAGTACTGTAGTTGTACTGAAGAAGG
GTTTAAAATAATCTCAACGTTTTTAAGACGAGTTAGTGAGAATACGGTCGCAGTTAGGATGTTTGGACAT
AGTTTTATTAGATAATCGTGAACTAACTCACTATAAAAACCCGCTAACTCATTGAATAAGATAGTTTTAA
ACGTTCAAAATTTGAAGACAAAATTGTATGAATAAGTTTACAGAGTTGGTCGACGCAAGCTTCTCCTTCT
CTTCACATTTCTCAATAATTTAGCTCTAATTGCATTCGTATTCTTCGCAAAAATACGTATTCTGATTGAC
CCGATGAAATACGGATGCCTAGTTGCATTGATCATCTACGGTTATACTTATGGGTGAGGTTTTTCAAATA
TATTTTGATTTAATCGAATAATGAAATTTCAGAACTGGAGTTGGTCCAATTTCGTGGTTTATATCCTCTG
AACTGGTACCTCAAAAACATCGTAGTATTGCTCAATCTGTGGCATATTCAATGAATACTGTAATGGTGGT
TATCAGTACATTTACAGTATTACCTCTATATTCCGTTATTGGTAGTTATGCTTTCCTTATTCTATATTCA
ATTCCTTCATTTATAAGTATGCTTATATTATTTCGCTACTTACCGGAAACCAAAGGACGAGAGATTCATG
ATATTGTGAATGAACTTAAAAAAAAATGAAAACCTTTGAAAACGTTCATACGGCCGAAATTTTACTTGAT
CGAGCCAATTGAACTTTTGTTAAGACTTACAGAAAAGTGAGAGATTTTGTTACAAAAAAGTGAGAAAAAA
GCGAAAATGAACAGGAAAAAGAAGAAAAATACACCCGAAGTATCATATAAAAATTAAAAAGATTGTTTGA
CCTGGCGGAACTTTTTTGCAAAAACTCTGAATATCCATGGCACATGCTTCGTGCAAAACAGGATCCAAAT
GAATATCAACAAGAGATTCTTGAAGACGACGAGCCACTTGCTCAGAGCATTGCTTATCTCGAATGAGACC
CTTGTTAAAATCATTTTTCAAACATTATATGACATTGTCGAAATGTCCTCCTGATTCCATGATGGTAGCA
AACTCACTTCGTCTTTGAGCCAATTTATCCAAGTCCTTGTAAAAAGTATTCGAAAATTGTTAACGGATAA
AATGTTTATTATAATATCAAAAACAATTTGTCAGTTGACCACTTTTTGATATATTTGACAGAAACCGGGA
TGAATTGGCTCAAAGTTAGGGCGCCCTTCTATTACAGGGTTTCTGATAACAAACCGGTTATTAACTCCCA
ACAAGGGATGATTTCAATTCATCATGCTCAAATTGACCCAAATTAAGTTACATGACAAATTCATCGCCCT
TTTCAACTCTTCTTGGCTCATCATCTGTTATTCTGTTCCTATTCTGTCTGCACCCTATACCCCTTTGCAT
ACTCTCTCGTCATTCCTTTCTTGGATAGTGTCTTCTTCTCCCCAGCTCTGCTACTTCTATGACTTGCGCC
CGCTGCTTTTCCGCTCGTTCCTCTCCTCTCTGACGTCTTCTTCTGCTTCTTTTCTCCTTCCTTTTTCCCT
TCTCAATCTTCCTCTTTTTCCCATTTCTGTCAATCATTCGAAGAAGAAGAAGAAGAAGACCCTCATTCAT
TTCATTTTTTTTTCTGTCGGTGTGTGCTGCTCGGTTAAGAGTGAGCTCTCTATTCCACGTCTTCTTCTTT
TTCTTCTTCGATTCGAATCAATCACTCCACCAAAACGCATTCGTTTTTGGGATTCACCCCGCGGTTCGCA
ACAGGTTTCTTTTTCAAATTATTAGCGTTATAAATAGAAAAATGGTGGAGTTTCAATAAAAATGATAATT
TACAAAGTGTATTTTGATTACATGTACTCAAAAAGGTTGAAATTTTTCATACCAGTTTTCCGGAAATCCA
TCTGATATCATTATCGTATTTTTCTTTTTAAAAATGTTTTCAAAAAAAAACAAAATATAGCTGGTTATTT
GGCACCCTCTAATTACCATTTTCCTGTCACACCACACTCTTTTCCTTCTTCCACTTCTTTCCGTTTTCAG
CCGCTTCCAACCAAACCGATATGAAAGCCGAGCAACAACGATCGATTCCACCCGGCTCGGCGACCTTCCC
GTCGCAGGTGAGACTCAGAAAACTAGAGAAACCGCTCAACTAACTCTTGATATCCGATTTCATTCTTTTC
TCTTTTCTTTTTGTTGAACTTTTCCATATTTCCAGATGCCACGGCCACCACCAAGCACCGAACAAGGAAT
CACAACGGAATCGGAGCTTGCGAAGAAAGCTCAAATCACTCCGAACGACGTTTTAGCACTTCCGGGAATC
ACTCAAGGTATCTTGCTCCCTTTGGATTTCAGTTTAAAACATAAATTTAGGATTCTTATGCTCCCCATCT
GCGAACATCTATAACATCGAGTTCACCAAGTTCCAAATCCGTGATCTGGACACTGAGCAAGTGCTTTTCG
AGATCGCCAAACCGGAGAACGATCAGGAGAATGATGAGTCGCCACAGGAGTCGGCAAGATACGTGCGTTA
TAGATTTGCTCCAAACTTTTTGAAACTCAAAACGGTCGGAGCAACTGTGGAATTCAAAGTAGGAGACATC
CCAATCCATCATTTCCGAATGATCGAACGTCACTTCTTCAAAGATCGCCTTCTGAAGTGTTTTGACTTTG
AATTCGGATTCTGTATTCCGAATTCACGAAACAACTGTGAACATATCTATGAGTTCCCTCAACTCTCTCA
ACAACTCAGTGAGTCATTATTCTAAAAAGTACAATTCAAAAGACTAATCTCTTTTTCAGTGGACGACATG
ATCAACAATCCAAACGAGACTCGTTCTGACAGCTTCTATTTCGTCGATAACAAACTCGTCATGCACAACA
AAGCCGACTACTCATATGATGCATAAATATTTAATACAAAAATGTTCTGGATAATTATTCTGTCGAATAG
AAAAAAAACTCCAAATGTGATTAAATTCCAATAATTCCTGTCTAGTTTGTTCCTTCCCCTTCCCCTTCTC
ATGTTCAATGCATTCCTAAGCTTTTCAGTTCCCCCCTTGTTTCTATATTTTTTCGCTGTCCTGTCACACT
CGCTAAAAACATTAATCACACGGAAATCTGTTTTCAATAAAAACTCCAACTTTAACTCATTTTCAATTTC
AACTGAAAGATTTTTTCATTAGAGAATGTCTAGAACTAGGCCCGGGCTACGTAATACGACTCACTTAAGG
CCTTGACTAGAGGGTACCAGAGCTCACCTAGGTATCTAGAACCGGTGACGTCACCATGGGAAGCTTCGTG
GATCCAGATATCCTGCAGGAATTCCTCGAGACGTACGGTGCGCGCGATGCATTCGAAGATCTGCCCACTA
GGGCATGCGGATCCGGGTAATCGCTTATCCTCGGATAAACAATTATCCTCACGGGTAATCGCTTATCCGC
TCGGGTAATCGCTTATCCTCGGGTAATCGCTTATCCTTAAGCTTGATATCCCTGCAGGATCGATTTTTTG
CAAATTACGAGCGTTGTAGGGGGCGGAGCGATAGGTCCTATAGGTTTTGGTATATCATCATTCATTCATT
CATTGGTACATTCATTTACCCACCTTCCTCTTTCTGAGCTTCTCTGGAGTTCTGTGCTTCCTTTTTCCCT
TATCTTTATACTGTAATTTTTAACTTTCAGGGCGCGCCTCTAGAGGATCCCCGGGATTGGCCAAAGGACC
CAAAGGTATGTTTCGAATGATACTAACATAACATAGAACATTTTCAGGAGGACCCTTGGCTAGCGTCGAC
GGTACCGGTAGAAAAAATGAGTAAAGGAGAAGAACTTTTCACTGGAGTTGTCCCAATTCTTGTTGAATTA
GATGGTGATGTTAATGGGCACAAATTTTCTGTCAGTGGAGAGGGTGAAGGTGATGCAACATACGGAAAAC
TTACCCTTAAATTTATTTGCACTACTGGAAAACTACCTGTTCCATGGGTAAGTTTAAACATATATATACT
AACTAACCCTGATTATTTAAATTTTCAGCCAACACTTGTCACTACTTTCTGTTATGGTGTTCAATGCTTC
TCGAGATACCCAGATCATATGAAACGGCATGACTTTTTCAAGAGTGCCATGCCCGAAGGTTATGTACAGG
AAAGAACTATATTTTTCAAAGATGACGGGAACTACAAGACACGTAAGTTTAAACAGTTCGGTACTAACTA
ACCATACATATTTAAATTTTCAGGTGCTGAAGTCAAGTTTGAAGGTGATACCCTTGTTAATAGAATCGAG
TTAAAAGGTATTGATTTTAAAGAAGATGGAAACATTCTTGGACACAAATTGGAATACAACTATAACTCAC
ACAATGTATACATCATGGCAGACAAACAAAAGAATGGAATCAAAGTTGTAAGTTTAAACATGATTTTACT
AACTAACTAATCTGATTTAAATTTTCAGAACTTCAAAATTAGACACAACATTGAAGATGGAAGCGTTCAA
CTAGCAGACCATTATCAACAAAATACTCCAATTGGCGATGGCCCTGTCCTTTTACCAGACAACCATTACC
TGTCCACACAATCTGCCCTTTCGAAAGATCCCAACGAAAAGAGAGACCACATGGTCCTTCTTGAGTTTGT
AACAGCTGCTGGGATTACACATGGCATGGATGAACTATACAAATAGCATTCGTAGAATTCCAACTGAGCG
CCGGTCGCTACCATTACCAACTTGTCTGGTGTCAAAAATAATAGGGGCCGCTGTCATCAGAGTAAGTTTA
AACTGAGTTCTACTAACTAACGAGTAATATTTAAATTTTCAGCATCTCGCGCCCGTGCCTCTGACTTCTA
AGTCCAATTACTCTTCAACATCCCTACATGCTCTTTCTCCCTGTGCTCCCACCCCCTATTTTTGTTATTA
TCAAAAAAACTTCTTCTTAATTTCTTTGTTTTTTAGCTTCTTTTAAGTCACCTCTAACAATGAAATTGTG
TAGATTCAAAAATAGAATTAATTCGTAATAAAAAGTCGAAAAAAATTGTGCTCCCTCCCCCCATTAATAA
TAATTCTATCCCAAAATCTACACAATGTTCTGTGTACACTTCTTATGTTTTTTTTACTTCTGATAAATTT
TTTTTGAAACATCATAGAAAAAACCGCACACAAAATACCTTATCATATGTTACGTTTCAGTTTATGACCG
CAATTTTTATTTCTTCGCACGTCTGGGCCTCTCATGACGTCAAATCATGCTCATCGTGAAAAAGTTTTGG
AGTATTTTTGGAATTTTTCAATCAAGTGAAAGTTTATGAAATTAATTTTCCTGCTTTTGCTTTTTGGGGG
TTTCCCCTATTGTTTGTCAAGAGTTTCGAGGACGGCGTTTTTCTTGCTAAAATCACAAGTATTGATGAGC
ACGATGCAAGAAAGATCGGAAGAAGGTTTGGGTTTGAGGCTCAGTGGAAGGTGAGTAGAAGTTGATAATT
TGAAAGTGGAGTAGTGTCTATGGGGTTTTTGCCTTAAATGACAGAATACATTCCCAATATACCAAACATA
ACTGTTTCCTACTAGTCGGCCGTACGGGCCCTTTCGTCTCGCGCGTTTCGGTGATGACGGTGAAAACCTC
TGACACATGCAGCTCCCGGAGACGGTCACAGCTTGTCTGTAAGCGGATGCCGGGAGCAGACAAGCCCGTC
AGGGCGCGTCAGCGGGTGTTGGCGGGTGTCGGGGCTGGCTTAACTATGCGGCATCAGAGCAGATTGTACT
GAGAGTGCACCATATGCGGTGTGAAATACCGCACAGATGCGTAAGGAGAAAATACCGCATCAGGCGGCCT
TAATTAATCTAGTGAGTCGTATTATAAGTGCAAGTAAGATCAGTGTTTGTTTCGATATCAGTCTGTTTCG
TAACGGTCTTCTGTATAACTACAAAAAAGAATAAAAAACCGTATCACAACTGAGAAAAAAGACAAAACTT
ATTGAACAGTGTTCCTTTCAAAAAATTATTTTGTAAAAAATCGAGTTTTTCTCCAAAATAACGCACGCAA
TCAAAAACAAGAAAACTAACGTGTTCTCCTGGGCGTGGAACTCCTTATCAAGATTACCATTATTGTCTGT
CAGAATTGATATTTCAATTATTTCATATCTAGACAAACCCGGGTGTCTTGCATTTATTAGTACTGTGAGT
TTACATACAAACGAGGCTTACTCAGATAACATAGAGTCACCTCTAATTAGCAAAAACCCATTTCTAATTA
GCTATTTCGACCAGTTCTAAAGTCACCGTAATTAGAAATGGTTTTTGTAGCTTTTCTAATTAGAAATGAC
CCCGAGATAAGTGAAATATGGCATTTTCTGGGTTTTCTAGTAAGAAATGATCCCGCACGTAGTGATTCCG
CGTTACAAGCCAAATTCAAATTAAAAAAGTATATTACACAATTCAAGTTACATTATTTTCAGGAAACAAT
GGCGAAGAGCAAAGCAGAGATTCAAAAGGAGGAAAGAGACAACAGATATGAACGAAGACTTCTTGAAAAG
AGAAAGAGACATGAGGTGAGTAACCATGATAATAAATAATCAAGTAAGGGCTATAGATTTATAAATTCTG
GAGTTAACAGTTTCGAAAAAAAGTAGTTTTCATATGTGCGAAGGAATATCAAAAATAGGGGAATAGCCTA
AACGAGTGAGAAAATTAAATGTTTGTTATTTTTTCAAAAATGTCTGCAGGGCCGTTATCTTTTCAAATGC
ACTCTATCAAACATAGATCATATCCATCATATCTTATCCAGAATTTATATCATATCCAAGATTGAGAGCG
TTTCAAGGAAAATCTCAAACAACCATACAATTTTGTAGATCGACAACAAGGCCTCCACTTCTTCATCGAT
GGCCTCTGCAGCACCTGCACCACCAAGTTTGTATTTTTCATATTAATATAAAGTGAGCCACGCATAGTCG
TTTTTAGGATTTTTGCCAGATCGATGTCGCGCAAACAGACTGTTTTTTTTTCTTTGAAAGCCGTGCGTGA
CATGGGCCACGGATTGTAACGCCGCGCTGGATGGATAAAAATTTATTCAGTTTTTTAGCCTTTACAAAAT
ATGGTTCGACTACTTTCTTTATTTTTACATTTTTATAGGTGCTCATTGAGCTGAGATATTTTGGGTATAA
TCGGAAAATCGCTGATTTTGGTCATTTTTCTGCACTAAAGATTACACAAAAAGTTCAGTATTTAGATTCA
TTGTTGAAAATTGGGGATGATCTACAGATACATATCGCCGTGTTCAAAAACACACGTGCTGTGACGTCGT
GACTGGGGAAAACCCTGGCGTTACCCAACTTAATCGCCTTGCAGCACATCCCCCTTTCGCCAGCTGGCGT
AATAGCGAAGAGGCCCGCACCGATCGCCCTTCCCAACAGTTGCGCAGCCTGAATGGCGAATGGCGCCTGA
TGCGGTATTTTCTCCTTACGCATCTGTGCGGTATTTCACACCGCATATGGTGCACTCTCAGTGCAATCTG
CTCTGATGCCGCATAGTTAAGCCAGCCCCGACACCCGCCAACACCCGCTGACGCGCCCTGACGGGCTTGT
CTGCTCCCGGCATCCGCTTACAGACAAGCTGTGACCGTCTCCGGGAGCTGCATGTGTCAGAGGTTTTCAC
CGTCATCACCGAAACGCGCGAGACGAAAGGGCCTCGTGATACGCCTATTTTTATAGGTTAATGTCATGAT
AATAATGGTTTCTTAGACGTCAGGTGGCACTTTTCGGGGAAATGTGCGCGGAACCCCTATTTGTTTATTT
TTCTAAATACATTCAAATATGTATCCGCTCATGAGACAATAACCCTGATAAATGCTTCAATAATATTGAA
AAAGGAAGAGTATGAGTATTCAACATTTCCGTGTCGCCCTTATTCCCTTTTTTGCGGCATTTTGCCTTCC
TGTTTTTGCTCACCCAGAAACGCTGGTGAAAGTAAAAGATGCTGAAGATCAGTTGGGTGCACGAGTGGGT
TACATCGAACTGGATCTCAACAGCGGTAAGATCCTTGAGAGTTTTCGCCCCGAAGAACGTTTTCCAATGA
TGAGCACTTTTAAAGTTCTGCTATGTGGCGCGGTATTATCCCGTATTGACGCCGGGCAAGAGCAACTCGG
TCGCCGCATACACTATTCTCAGAATGACTTGGTTGAGTACTCACCAGTCACAGAAAAGCATCTTACGGAT
GGCATGACAGTAAGAGAATTATGCAGTGCTGCCATAACCATGAGTGATAACACTGCGGCCAACTTACTTC
TGACAACGATCGGAGGACCGAAGGAGCTAACCGCTTTTTTGCACAACATGGGGGATCATGTAACTCGCCT
TGATCGTTGGGAACCGGAGCTGAATGAAGCCATACCAAACGACGAGCGTGACACCACGATGCCTGTAGCA
ATGGCAACAACGTTGCGCAAACTATTAACTGGCGAACTACTTACTCTAGCTTCCCGGCAACAATTAATAG
ACTGGATGGAGGCGGATAAAGTTGCAGGACCACTTCTGCGCTCGGCCCTTCCGGCTGGCTGGTTTATTGC
TGATAAATCTGGAGCCGGTGAGCGTGGGTCTCGCGGTATCATTGCAGCACTGGGGCCAGATGGTAAGCCC
TCCCGTATCGTAGTTATCTACACGACGGGGAGTCAGGCAACTATGGATGAACGAAATAGACAGATCGCTG
AGATAGGTGCCTCACTGATTAAGCATTGGTAACTGTCAGACCAAGTTTACTCATATATACTTTAGATTGA
TTTAAAACTTCATTTTTAATTTAAAAGGATCTAGGTGAAGATCCTTTTTGATAATCTCATGACCAAAATC
CCTTAACGTGAGTTTTCGTTCCACTGAGCGTCAGACCCCGTAGAAAAGATCAAAGGATCTTCTTGAGATC
CTTTTTTTCTGCGCGTAATCTGCTGCTTGCAAACAAAAAAACCACCGCTACCAGCGGTGGTTTGTTTGCC
GGATCAAGAGCTACCAACTCTTTTTCCGAAGGTAACTGGCTTCAGCAGAGCGCAGATACCAAATACTGTC
CTTCTAGTGTAGCCGTAGTTAGGCCACCACTTCAAGAACTCTGTAGCACCGCCTACATACCTCGCTCTGC
TAATCCTGTTACCAGTGGCTGCTGCCAGTGGCGATAAGTCGTGTCTTACCGGGTTGGACTCAAGACGATA
GTTACCGGATAAGGCGCAGCGGTCGGGCTGAACGGGGGGTTCGTGCACACAGCCCAGCTTGGAGCGAACG
ACCTACACCGAACTGAGATACCTACAGCGTGAGCTATGAGAAAGCGCCACGCTTCCCGAAGGGAGAAAGG
CGGACAGGTATCCGGTAAGCGGCAGGGTCGGAACAGGAGAGCGCACGAGGGAGCTTCCAGGGGGAAACGC
CTGGTATCTTTATAGTCCTGTCGGGTTTCGCCACCTCTGACTTGAGCGTCGATTTTTGTGATGCTCGTCA
GGGGGGCGGAGCCTATGGAAAAACGCCAGCAACGCGGCCTTTTTACGGTTCCTGGTCTTTTGCTGGCCTT
TTGCTCACATGTTCTTTCCTGCGTTATCCCCTGATTCTGTGGATAACCGTATTACCGCCTTTGAGTGAGC
TGATACCAGCGGATAACAATTTCACA
Features (pLannotate 1.2.2; 15 found; start..end, strand, type, name):
    620..636     -  CDS            M13 gene XI (fragment): pXI; XI; phage assembly
   1114..1329    -  CDS            GSLG1_CAEEL (fragment): Experimental evidence at protein level: Swiss-Prot protein existence level 1. From Caenorhabditis elegans.
   2203..2220    -  misc_feature   P element 5' end (fragment): No description available
   2331..3173    +  CDS            unc-119: UN119_CAEEL - Experimental evidence at protein level: Swiss-Prot protein existence level 1. Myristoyl-binding protein that acts as a cargo adapter: specifically binds the myristoyl moiety of a subset of N-terminally myristoylated proteins and is required for their localization. Plays a key role in ciliary membrane localization of proteins. Required for the establishment or function of the nervous system. From Caenorhabditis elegans.
   3958..3975    -  misc_feature   MCS (fragment): pUC18/19 multiple cloning site
   4080..4940    +  CDS            sg25: sg25 is a basic (constitutively fluorescent) green fluorescent protein published in 1997, derived from Aequorea victoria.
   5625..5720    +  CDS            aex-5 (fragment): AEX5_CAEEL - Also known as kpc-3 From Caenorhabditis elegans.
   5848..5883    +  CDS            rop (fragment): Rop protein, which maintains plasmids at low copy number; rop
   5985..6084    +  misc_feature   bom (fragment): basis of mobility region from pBR322
   7554..7690    +  CDS            lacZα (fragment): LacZα fragment of β-galactosidase; lacZ fragment
   7696..7795    -  misc_feature   bom (fragment): basis of mobility region from pBR322
   7897..7932    -  CDS            rop (fragment): Rop protein, which maintains plasmids at low copy number; rop
   8027..8131    +  promoter       AmpR promoter: bla
   8132..8992    +  CDS            AmpR: β-lactamase; bla; confers resistance to ampicillin, carbenicillin, and related antibiotics
   9163..9751    +  rep_origin     ori: high-copy-number ColE1/pMB1/pBR322/pUC origin of replication
