[The description below was written by a language model from this plasmid's Addgene catalogue record and pLannotate feature annotations shown in this document.]
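Description:
XW82 is a Caenorhabditis elegans expression and genome-targeting plasmid that carries the reporter half of the Q repressible binary expression system in a form suited to single-copy insertion. Its backbone is CM224, a derivative of the MosSCI vector pCFJ151 with additional cloning sites, which targets the ttTi5605 Mos1 site on chromosome II. In bacteria the roughly 9.9 kb plasmid is maintained at high copy from a ColE1/pUC-type origin and selected with ampicillin through the bla gene and its promoter, both of which appear in the feature table. The table also annotates an unc-119 coding sequence, the marker used in pCFJ151-type vectors to rescue unc-119 mutant worms and so identify transformants. Short hits to C. elegans genes on either side of the cargo probably reflect the genomic homology arms, although the table does not label them as such.

The payload is a 1,289 bp fragment, subcloned from plasmid XW12 between the SphI and PacI sites. It consists of five copies of the QUAS upstream activating sequence from Neurospora crassa placed ahead of the Δpes-10 minimal promoter and driving GFP. The GFP appears in the annotation as an Aequorea victoria-derived green fluorescent protein, while the QUAS and Δpes-10 elements were not detected by the automated annotation. The minimal promoter is expected to give little expression on its own, so GFP is produced only in cells that supply the QF transcriptional activator. That activation can be blocked by the QS repressor. Integrated as a single copy, the construct serves as a defined QUAS::GFP reporter line for reading out QF driver activity with spatial and temporal control in worms.
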