Addgene plasmid #65840: XW82
Purpose: MosSCI-QUAS::Δpes10::GFP
Depositing lab: Kang Shen. Depositing organization: Stanford University. Publication: Controlling gene expression with the Q repressible binary expression system in Caenorhabditis elegans. Wei X, Potter CJ, Luo L, Shen K. Nat Methods. 2012 Mar 11;9(4):391-5. doi: 10.1038/nmeth.1929. PubMed 22406855.
Backbone
  Vector backbone: CM224 (a derivative of pCFJ151)
  Backbone manufacturer: C. Maeder
  Vector type: Worm Expression
Growth in bacteria
  Bacterial resistance: Ampicillin, 100 μg/mL
  Growth temperature: 37°C
  Growth strain: DH5alpha
  Copy number: High Copy
Gene/Insert
  Gene/Insert name: 5XQUAS-delta-pes-10::GFP (alt name: QUAS::GFP)
  Species: Neurospora crassa
  Insert size (bp): 1289
  Tag / fusion protein: GFP (N terminal on backbone)
Terms and licenses: Academic/Nonprofit Terms; Industry Terms: Not Available to Industry
Depositor comments: QUAS-Δpes-10-GFP fragment from XW12 was subcloned into SphI and PacI sites of CM224 (a derivative of pCFJ151, with extra cloning sites, a kind gift from C. Maeder), which is the chromosome II ttTi5605 site MosSCI targeting vector.
How to cite: XW82 was a gift from Kang Shen (Addgene plasmid # 65840 ; http://n2t.net/addgene:65840 ; RRID:Addgene_65840)
