>Addgene plasmid #65840 | XW82 | addgene partial sequence | sequence record 122528 | PD49-83-R 5'-GAGCACAGGGAGAAAGAGCA-3'
ATTGGACTTAGAAGTCAGAGGCACGGGCGCGAGATGCTGAAAATTTAAATATTACTCGTTAGTTAGTAGA
ACTCAGTTTAAACTTACTCTGATGACAGCGGCCCCTATTATTTTTGACACCAGACAAGTTGGTAATGGTA
GCGACCGGCGCTCAGTTGGAATTCTACGAATGCTATTTGTATAGTTCATCCATGCCATGTGTAATCCCAG
CAGCTGTTACAAACTCAAGAAGGACCATGTGGTCTCTCTTTTCGTTGGGATCTTTCGAAAGGGCAGATTG
TGTGGACAGGTAATGGTTGTCTGGTAAAAGGACAGGGCCATCGCCAATTGGAGTATTTTGTTGATAATGG
TCTGCTAGTTGAACGCTTCCATCTTCAATGTTGTGTCTAATTTTGAAGTTCTGAAAATTTAAATCAGATT
AGTTAGTTAGTAAAATCATGTTTAAACTTACAACTTTGATTCCATTCTTTTGTTTGTCTGCCATGATGTA
TACATTGTGTGAGTTATAGTTGTATTCCAATTTGTGTCCAAGAATGTTTCCATCTTCTTTAAAATCAATA
CCTTTTAACTCGATTCTATTAACAAGGGTATCACCTTCAAACTTGACTTCAGCACCTGAAAATTTAAATA
TGTATGGTTAGTTAGTACCGAACTGTTTAAACTTACGTGTCTTGTAGTTCCCGTCATCTTTGAAAAATAT
AGTTCTTTCCTGTACATAACCTTCGGGCATGGCACTCTTGAAAAAGTCATGCCGTTTCATATGATCTGGG
TATCTCGAGAAGCATTGAACACCATAACAGAAAGTAGTGACAAGTGTTGGCTGAAAATTTAAATAATCAG
GGTTAGTTAGTATATATATGTTTAAACTTACCCATGGAACAGGTAGTTTTCCAGTA
