>Addgene plasmid #65840 | XW82 | addgene partial sequence | sequence record 123564 | GFP-R 5'-CCATCTAATTCAACAAGAATTGGGACAAC-3'
CCTTTACTCATTTTTTCTACCGGTACCGTCGACGCTAGCCAAGGGTCCTCCTGAAAATGTTCTATGTTAT
GTTAGTATCATTCGAAACATACCTTTGGGTCCTTTGGCCAATCCCGGGGATCCTCTAGAGGCGCGCCCTG
AAAGTTAAAAATTACAGTATAAAGATAAGGGAAAAAGGAAGCACAGAACTCCAGAGAAGCTCAGAAAGAG
GAAGGTGGGTAAATGAATGTACCAATGAATGAATGAATGATGATATACCAAAACCTATAGGACCTATCGC
TCCGCCCCCTACAACGCTCGTAATTTGCAAAAAATCGATCCTGCAGGGATATCAAGCTTAAGGATAAGCG
ATTACCCGAGGATAAGCGATTACCCGAGCGGATAAGCGATTACCCGTGAGGATAATTGTTTATCCGAGGA
TAAGCGATTACCCGGATCCGCATGCCCTAGTGGGCAGATCTTCGAATGCATCGCGCGCACCGTACGTCTC
GAGGAATTCCTGCAGGATATCTGGATCCACGAAGCTTCCCATGGTGACGTCACCGGTTCTAGATACCTAG
GTGAGCTCTGGTACCCTCTAGTCAAGGCCTTAAGTGAGTCGTATTACGTAGCCCGGGCCTAGTTCTAGAC
ATTCTCTAATGAAAAAATCTTTCAGTTGAAATTGAAAATGAGTTAAAGTTGGAGTTTTTATTGAAAACAG
ATTTCCGTGTGATTAATGTTTTTAGCGAGTGTGACAGGACAGCGAAAAAATATAGAAACAAGGGGGGAAC
TGAAAAGCTTAGGAATGCATTGAACATGAGAAGGGGAAGGGGAAGGAACAAACTAGACAGGAATTATTGG
AATTT
