>Addgene plasmid #65840 | XW82 | addgene partial sequence | sequence record 125185 | pBRforEco 5'-AATAGGCGTATCACGAGGC-3'
ACGGTGAAAACCTCTGACACATGCAGCTCCCGGAGACGGTCACAGCTTGTCTGTAAGCGGATGCCGGGAG
CAGACAAGCCCGTCAGGGCGCGTCAGCGGGTGTTGGCGGGTGTCGGGGCTGGCTTAACTATGCGGCATCA
GAGCAGATTGCACTGAGAGTGCACCATATGCGGTGTGAAATACCGCACAGATGCGTAAGGAGAAAATACC
GCATCAGGCGCCATTCGCCATTCAGGCTGCGCAACTGTTGGGAAGGGCGATCGGTGCGGGCCTCTTCGCT
ATTACGCCAGCTGGCGAAAGGGGGATGTGCTGCAAGGCGATTAAGTTGGGTAACGCCAGGGTTTTCCCCA
GTCACGACGTCACAGCACGTGTGTTTTTGAACACGGCGATATGTATCTGTAGATCATCCCCAATTTTCAA
CAATGAATCTAAATACTGAACTTTTTGTGTAATCTTTAGTGCAGAAAAATGACCAAAATCAGCGATTTTC
CGATTATACCCAAAATATCTCAGCTCAATGAGCACCTATAAAAATGTAAAAATAAAGAAAGTAGTCGAAC
CATATTTTGTAAAGGCTAAAAAACTGAATAAATTTTTATCCATCCAGCGCGGCGTTACAATCCGTGGCCC
ATGTCACGCACGGCTTTCAAAGAAAAAAAAACAGTCTGTTTGCGCGACATCGATCTGGCAAAAATCCTAA
AAACGACTATGCGTGGCTCACTTTATATTAATATGAAAAATACAAACTTGGTGGTGCAGGTGCTGCAGAG
GCCATCGATGAAGAAGTGGAGGCCTTGTTGTCGATCTACAAAATTGTATGGTTGTTTGAGATTTTCCTTG
AAACGCTCTCAATCTTGGATATGATATAAATTCTGGATAAGATATGATGGATATGATCTATGTTTGATAG
AGTGCATTTGAAAGGATAACGGCCCTGCAGACATTTTTGAAAAAATAACAAAC
